>Addgene plasmid #173491 | pET-Sfp R4-4 mutant | addgene full sequence | sequence record 349047 | Addgene NGS Result
GCGTATTGGGCGCCAGGGTGGTTTTTCTTTTCACCAGTGAGACGGGCAACAGCTGATTGCCCTTCACCGC
CTGGCCCTGAGAGAGTTGCAGCAAGCGGTCCACGCTGGTTTGCCCCAGCAGGCGAAAATCCTGTTTGATG
GTGGTTAACGGCGGGATATAACATGAGCTGTCTTCGGTATCGTCGTATCCCACTACCGAGATATCCGCAC
CAACGCGCAGCCCGGACTCGGTAATGGCGCGCATTGCGCCCAGCGCCATCTGATCGTTGGCAACCAGCAT
CGCAGTGGGAACGATGCCCTCATTCAGCATTTGCATGGTTTGTTGAAAACCGGACATGGCACTCCAGTCG
CCTTCCCGTTCCGCTATCGGCTGAATTTGATTGCGAGTGAGATATTTATGCCAGCCAGCCAGACGCAGAC
GCGCCGAGACAGAACTTAATGGGCCCGCTAACAGCGCGATTTGCTGGTGACCCAATGCGACCAGATGCTC
CACGCCCAGTCGCGTACCGTCTTCATGGGAGAAAATAATACTGTTGATGGGTGTCTGGTCAGAGACATCA
AGAAATAACGCCGGAACATTAGTGCAGGCAGCTTCCACAGCAATGGCATCCTGGTCATCCAGCGGATAGT
TAATGATCAGCCCACTGACGCGTTGCGCGAGAAGATTGTGCACCGCCGCTTTACAGGCTTCGACGCCGCT
TCGTTCTACCATCGACACCACCACGCTGGCACCCAGTTGATCGGCGCGAGATTTAATCGCCGCGACAATT
TGCGACGGCGCGTGCAGGGCCAGACTGGAGGTGGCAACGCCAATCAGCAACGACTGTTTGCCCGCCAGTT
GTTGTGCCACGCGGTTGGGAATGTAATTCAGCTCCGCCATCGCCGCTTCCACTTTTTCCCGCGTTTTCGC
AGAAACGTGGCTGGCCTGGTTCACCACGCGGGAAACGGTCTGATAAGAGACACCGGCATACTCTGCGACA
TCGTATAACGTTACTGGTTTCACATTCACCACCCTGAATTGACTCTCTTCCGGGCGCTATCATGCCATAC
CGCGAAAGGTTTTGCGCCATTCGATGGTGTCCGGGATCTCGACGCTCTCCCTTATGCGACTCCTGCATTA
GGAAGCAGCCCAGTAGTAGGTTGAGGCCGTTGAGCACCGCCGCCGCAAGGAATGGTGCATGCAAGGAGAT
GGCGCCCAACAGTCCCCCGGCCACGGGGCCTGCCACCATACCCACGCCGAAACAAGCGCTCATGAGCCCG
AAGTGGCGAGCCCGATCTTCCCCATCGGTGATGTCGGCGATATAGGCGCCAGCAACCGCACCTGTGGCGC
CGGTGATGCCGGCCACGATGCGTCCGGCGTAGAGGATCGAGATCTCGATCCCGCGAAATTAATACGACTC
ACTATAGGGGAATTGTGAGCGGATAACAATTCCCCTCTAGAAATAATTTTGTTTAACTTTAAGAAGGAGA
TATACATATGAAGATTTACGGAATTTATATGGACCGCCCGCTTTCACAGGAAGAAAATGAACGGTTCATG
ACTTTCATATCACCTGAAGAGCGGGAGAAGTGTCGACGATTTTATCATAAAGAAGATGCTCACCGCGAGC
TCCTAGGAGATGTGCTCGTTCGCTCAGTCATAAGCAGGCAGTATCAGTTGGACAAATCCGATATCCGCTT
TAGCACGCAGGAATACGGGAAGCCGTACATCCCTGATCTTCCCGACGCTCATTTCAACATTTCTCATTCC
GGCCGCTGGGTCATTGGTGCGTTTGATTCACAGCCGATCGGCATAGATATCGAAAAAACGAAACCGATCA
GCCTTGAGATCGCCAAGCGCTTCTTTTCAAAAACAGAGTACAGCGACCTTTTAGCAAAAGACAAGGACGA
GCAGACAGACTATTTTTATCATCTATGGTCAATGAAAGAAAGCTTTATCAAACAGGAAGGCAAAGGCTTA
TCGCTTCCGCTTGATTCCTTTTCAGTGCGCCTGCATCAGGACGGACAAGTATCCATTGAGCTTCCGGACA
GCCATTCCCCATGCTATATCAAAACGTATGAGGTCGATCCCGGCTACAAAATGGCTGTATGCGCCGCACA
CCCTGATTTCCCCGAGGATATCACAATGGTCTCGTACGAAGAGCTTTTACTCGAGCACCACCACCACCAC
CACTGAGATCCGGCTGCTAACAAAGCCCGAAAGGAAGCTGAGTTGGCTGCTGCCACCGCTGAGCAATAAC
TAGCATAACCCCTTGGGGCCTCTAAACGGGTCTTGAGGGGTTTTTTGCTGAAAGGAGGAACTATATCCGG
ATTGGCGAATGGG
[124 nt withheld, positions 2324-2447]
C
[91 nt withheld, positions 2449-2539]
A
[49 nt withheld, positions 2541-2589]
CCTTTGACGTTGGAGTCCACGTTCTTT
[37 nt withheld, positions 2617-2653]
ACCCTATCTCGGTCTATTCTTTTGATTTATAAGGGATTTTGCCGATTTCGGCCTATTGGTTAAAAAATGA
GCTGATTTAACAAAAATTTAACGCGAATTTTAACAAAATATTAACGCTTACAATTTAGGTGGCACTTTTC
GGGGAAATGTGCGCGGAACCCCTATTTGTTTATTTTTCTAAATACATTCAAATATGTATCCGCTCATGAG
ACAATAACCCTGATAAATGCTTCAATAATATTGAAAAAGGAAGAGTATGAGTATTCAACATTTCCGTGTC
GCCCTTATTCCCTTTTTTGCGGCATTTTGCCTTCCTGTTTTTGCTCACCCAGAAACGCTGGTGAAAGTAA
AAGATGCTGAAGATCAGTTGGGTGCACGAGTGGGTTACATCGAACTGGATCTCAACAGCGGTAAGATCCT
TGAGAGTTTTCGCCCCGAAGAACGTTTTCCAATGATGAGCACTTTTAAAGTTCTGCTATGTGGCGCGGTA
TTATCCCGTATTGACGCCGGGCAAGAGCAACTCGGTCGCCGCATACACTATTCTCAGAATGACTTGGTTG
AGTACTCACCAGTCACAGAAAAGCATCTTACGGATGGCATGACAGTAAGAGAATTATGCAGTGCTGCCAT
AACCATGAGTGATAACACTGCGGCCAACTTACTTCTGACAACGATCGGAGGACCGAAGGAGCTAACCGCT
TTTTTGCACAACATGGGGGATCATGTAACTCGCCTTGATCGTTGGGAACCGGAGCTGAATGAAGCCATAC
CAAACGACGAGCGTGACACCACGATGCCTGCAGCAATGGCAACAACGTTGCGCAAACTATTAACTGGCGA
ACTACTTACTCTAGCTTCCCGGCAACAATTAATAGACTGGATGGAGGCGGATAAAGTTGCAGGACCACTT
CTGCGCTCGGCCCTTCCGGCTGGCTGGTTTATTGCTGATAAATCTGGAGCCGGTGAGCGTGGGTCTCGCG
GTATCATTGCAGCACTGGGGCCAGATGGTAAGCCCTCCCGTATCGTAGTTATCTACACGACGGGGAGTCA
GGCAACTATGGATGAACGAAATAGACAGATCGCTGAGATAGGTGCCTCACTGATTAAGCATTGGTAACTG
TCAGACCAAGTTTACTCATATATACTTTAGATTGATTTAAAACTTCATTTTTAATTTAAAAGGATCTAGG
TGAAGATCCTTTTTGATAATCTCATGACCAAAATCCCTTAACGTGAGTTTTCGTTCCACTGAGCGTCAGA
CCCCGTAGAAAAGATCAAAGGATCTTCTTGAGATCCTTTTTTTCTGCGCGTAATCTGCTGCTTGCAAACA
AAAAAACCACCGCTACCAGCGGTGGTTTGTTTGCCGGATCAAGAGCTACCAACTCTTTTTCCGAAGGTAA
CTGGCTTCAGCAGAGCGCAGATACCAAATACTGTCCTTCTAGTGTAGCCGTAGTTAGGCCACCACTTCAA
GAACTCTGTAGCACCGCCTACATACCTCGCTCTGCTAATCCTGTTACCAGTGGCTGCTGCCAGTGGCGAT
AAGTCGTGTCTTACCGGGTTGGACTCAAGACGATAGTTACCGGATAAGGCGCAGCGGTCGGGCTGAACGG
GGGGTTCGTGCACACAGCCCAGCTTGGAGCGAACGACCTACACCGAACTGAGATACCTACAGCGTGAGCT
ATGAGAAAGCGCCACGCTTCCCGAAGGGAGAAAGGCGGACAGGTATCCGGTAAGCGGCAGGGTCGGAACA
GGAGAGCGCACGAGGGAGCTTCCAGGGGGAAACGCCTGGTATCTTTATAGTCCTGTCGGGTTTCGCCACC
TCTGACTTGAGCGTCGATTTTTGTGATGCTCGTCAGGGGGGCGGAGCCTATGGAAAAACGCCAGCAACGC
GGCCTTTTTACGGTTCCTGGCCTTTTGCTGGCCTTTTGCTCACATGTTCTTTCCTGCGTTATCCCCTGAT
TCTGTGGATAACCGTATTACCGCCTTTGAGTGAGCTGATACCGCTCGCCGCAGCCGAACGACCGAGCGCA
GCGAGTCAGTGAGCGAGGAAGCGGAAGAGCGCCTGATGCGGTATTTTCTCCTTACGCATCTGTGCGGTAT
TTCACACCGCAATGGTGCACTCTCAGTACAATCTGCTCTGATGCCGCATAGTTAAGCCAGTATACACTCC
GCTATCGCTACGTGACTGGGTCATGGCTGCGCCCCGACACCCGCCAACACCCGCTGACGCGCCCTGACGG
GCTTGTCTGCTCCCGGCATCCGCTTACAGACAAGCTGTGACCGTCTCCGGGAGCTGCATGTGTCAGAGGT
TTTCACCGTCATCACCGAAACGCGCGAGGCAGCTGCGGTAAAGCTCATCAGCGTGGTCGTGAAGCGATTC
ACAGATGTCTGCCTGTTCATCCGCGTCCAGCTCGTTGAGTTTCTCCAGAAGCGTTAATGTCTGGCTTCTG
ATAAAGCGGGCCATGTTAAGGGCGGTTTTTTCCTGTTTGGTCACTGATGCCTCCGTGTAAGGGGGATTTC
TGTTCATGGGGGTAATGATACCGATGAAACGAGAGAGGATGCTCACGATACGGGTTACTGATGATGAACA
TGCCCGGTTACTGGAACGTTGTGAGGGTAAACAACTGGCGGTATGGATGCGGCGGGACCAGAGAAAAATC
ACTCAGGGTCAATGCCAGCGCTTCGTTAATACAGATGTAGGTGTTCCACAGGGTAGCCAGCAGCATCCTG
CGATGCAGATCCGGAACATAATGGTGCAGGGCGCTGACTTCCGCGTTTCCAGACTTTACGAAACACGGAA
ACCGAAGACCATTCATGTTGTTGCTCAGGTCGCAGACGTTTTGCAGCAGCAGTCGCTTCACGTTCGCTCG
CGTATCGGTGATTCATTCTGCTAACCAGTAAGGCAACCCCGCCAGCCTAGCCGGGTCCTCAACGACAGGA
GCACGATCATGCGCACCCGTGGGGCCGCCATGCCGGCGATAATGGCCTGCTTCTCGCCGAAACGTTTGGT
GGCGGGACCAGTGACGAAGGCTTGAGCGAGGGCGTGCAAGATTCCGAATACCGCAAGCGACAGGCCGATC
ATCGTCGCGCTCCAGCGAAAGCGGTCCTCGCCGAAAATGACCCAGAGCGCTGCCGGCACCTGTCCTACGA
GTTGCATGATAAAGAAGACAGTCATAAGTGCGGCGACGATAGTCATGCCCCGCGCCCACCGGAAGGAGCT
GACTGGGTTGAAGGCTCTCAAGGGCATCGGTCGAGATCCCGGTGCCTAATGAGTGAGCTAACTTACATTA
ATTGCGTTGCGCTCACTGCCCGCTTTCCAGTCGGGAAACCTGTCGTGCCAGCTGCATTAATGAATCGGCC
AACGCGCGGGGAGAGGCGGTTT
Features (pLannotate 1.2.2; 19 found; start..end, strand, type, name):
   1004..1081    -  promoter       lacI promoter: lacI
   1089..1368    -  CDS            TcR (fragment): tetracycline efflux protein; tet; confers resistance to tetracycline
   1390..1408    +  promoter       T7 promoter: promoter for bacteriophage T7 RNA polymerase
   1409..1433    +  protein_bind   lac operator: The lac repressor binds to the lac operator to inhibit transcription in E. coli. This inhibition can be relieved by adding lactose or isopropyl-β-D-thiogalactopyranoside (IPTG). lac repressor encoded by lacI
   1448..1470    +  RBS            RBS: efficient ribosome binding site from bacteriophage T7 gene 10 (Olins and Rangwala, 1989)
   1478..2149    +  CDS            sfp: SFP_BACSU - Also known as lpa-8. Experimental evidence at protein level: Swiss-Prot protein existence level 1. Activates the seven peptidyl carrier protein (PCP) domains of the first three subunits (SrfAA, SrfAB and SrfAC) of surfactin synthetase by transferring the 4'-phosphopantetheinyl moiety of coenzyme A (CoA) to a serine residue. Required for cells of B.subtilis to become producers of the lipopeptide antibiotics surfactin and plipastatin B1. From Bacillus subtilis (strain 168).
   2156..2173    +  CDS            9xHis (fragment): 9xHis affinity tag
   2183..2232    +  CDS            SET1 (fragment): solubility-enhancement tag derived from T7 phage gene 10B
   2240..2287    +  terminator     T7 terminator: transcription terminator for bacteriophage T7 RNA polymerase
   2324..2752    +  rep_origin     f1 ori (sequence partly withheld): f1 bacteriophage origin of replication; arrow indicates direction of (+) strand synthesis
   2805..2909    +  promoter       AmpR promoter: bla
   2910..3770    +  CDS            AmpR: β-lactamase; bla; confers resistance to ampicillin, carbenicillin, and related antibiotics
   3941..4529    +  rep_origin     ori: high-copy-number ColE1/pMB1/pBR322/pUC origin of replication
   4715..4854    -  misc_feature   bom: basis of mobility region from pBR322
   4956..5147    -  CDS            rop: Rop protein, which maintains plasmids at low copy number; rop
   5164..5544    +  CDS            YPB1_ECOLX: Protein predicted: Swiss-Prot protein existence level 4. From Escherichia coli.
   5616..5907    -  CDS            TcR (fragment): tetracycline efflux protein; tet; confers resistance to tetracycline
   5922..5943    -  protein_bind   CAP binding site: CAP binding activates transcription in the presence of cAMP. E. coli catabolite activator protein
   5956..1003    -  CDS            lacI (across the origin): lac repressor; lacI; The lac repressor binds to the lac operator to inhibit transcription in E. coli. This inhibition can be relieved by adding lactose or isopropyl-β-D-thiogalactopyranoside (IPTG).
