[The description below was written by a language model from this plasmid's Addgene catalogue record and pLannotate feature annotations shown in this document.]
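Description:
pET-Sfp R4-4 mutant is a bacterial expression plasmid of about 6 kb built on a pET backbone for producing an engineered variant of Sfp, the 4'-phosphopantetheinyl transferase of Bacillus subtilis. It is propagated in E. coli through a ColE1/pBR322-type origin accompanied by the bom mobility region and the rop gene, which moderates copy number, and it is selected with ampicillin via the β-lactamase gene under its own promoter. An f1 origin is also present, which allows single-stranded DNA production. Short tetracycline-resistance fragments and a predicted E. coli open reading frame in the annotation appear to be non-functional remnants of the pBR322 ancestry rather than usable markers.

The payload is a standard T7lac cassette: a T7 promoter followed by a lac operator and the phage T7 gene 10 ribosome binding site drives the sfp coding sequence, which is fused at its C terminus to a His tag (annotated as a partial match to a longer polyhistidine tag) and followed by the T7 terminator. A plasmid-borne lacI gene with its own promoter supplies repressor, so expression is held off until induction with IPTG in a host that provides T7 RNA polymerase. A small fragment annotated between the tag and the terminator as a solubility tag probably reflects backbone-derived sequence rather than a deliberate fusion. Wild-type Sfp transfers the phosphopantetheinyl group from coenzyme A to a serine on carrier protein domains. According to the record, the R4-4 mutant can use 3'-dephospho CoA as donor for this modification, and the associated publication describes phage selection to re-engineer Sfp substrate specificity. The specific mutations are not listed. The plasmid serves to express and affinity-purify this enzyme for carrier protein modification.
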