Addgene plasmid #173491: pET-Sfp R4-4 mutant
Purpose: Expression plasmid for mutant R4-4 of Sfp phosphopantetheinyl transferase. R4-4 can use 3′-dephospho CoA for adding the phosphopantetheinyl group to the carrier proteins.
Depositing lab: Jun Yin. Depositing organization: University of Chicago. Publication: Catalytic turnover-based phage selection for engineering the substrate specificity of Sfp phosphopantetheinyl transferase. Sunbul M, Marshall NJ, Zou Y, Zhang K, Yin J. J Mol Biol. 2009 Apr 10;387(4):883-98. doi: 10.1016/j.jmb.2009.02.010. PubMed 19340948.
Backbone
  Vector backbone: pET
  Vector type: Bacterial Expression
Growth in bacteria
  Bacterial resistance: Ampicillin, 100 μg/mL
  Growth temperature: 37°C
  Growth strain: DH5alpha
  Copy number: Unknown
Gene/Insert
  Gene/Insert name: Sfp-R44
  Insert size (bp): 696
  Tag / fusion protein: His tag (C terminal on insert)
  Cloning method: Unknown
  Sequencing primers: 5′ T7; 3′ T7-term
Terms and licenses: Academic/Nonprofit Terms; Industry Terms: Not Available to Industry
How to cite: pET-Sfp R4-4 mutant was a gift from Jun Yin (Addgene plasmid # 173491 ; http://n2t.net/addgene:173491 ; RRID:Addgene_173491)
