>Addgene plasmid #173491 | pET-Sfp R4-4 mutant | depositor partial sequence | sequence record 341322 | use T7 and T7-term
ATGAAGATTTACGGAATTTATATGGACCGCCCGCTTTCACAGGAAGAAAATGAACGGTTCATGACTTTCA
TATCACCTGAAGAGCGGGAGAAGTGTCGACGATTTTATCATAAAGAAGATGCTCACCGCGAGCTCCTAGG
AGATGTGCTCGTTCGCTCAGTCATAAGCAGGCAGTATCAGTTGGACAAATCCGATATCCGCTTTAGCACG
CAGGAATACGGGAAGCCGTACATCCCTGATCTTCCCGACGCTCATTTCAACATTTCTCATTCCGGCCGCT
GGGTCATTGGTGCGTTTGATTCACAGCCGATCGGCATAGATATCGAAAAAACGAAACCGATCAGCCTTGA
GATCGCCAAGCGCTTCTTTTCAAAAACAGAGTACAGCGACCTTTTAGCAAAAGACAAGGACGAGCAGACA
GACTATTTTTATCATCTATGGTCAATGAAAGAAAGCTTTATCAAACAGGAAGGCAAAGGCTTATCGCTTC
CGCTTGATTCCTTTTCAGTGCGCCTGCATCAGGACGGACAAGTATCCATTGAGCTTCCGGACAGCCATTC
CCCATGCTATATCAAAACGTATGAGGTCGATCCCGGCTACAAAATGGCTGTATGCGCCGCACACCCTGAT
TTCCCCGAGGATATCACAATGGTCTCGTACGAAGAGCTTTTACTCGAGCACCACCACCACCACCAC
